>Addgene plasmid #160231 | pGEM-T Easy-Cas9-nls-CDS1 | addgene full sequence | sequence record 315321 | Addgene NGS Result
GGGCGAATTGGGCCCGACGTCGCATGCTCCCGGCCGCCATGGCGGCCGCGGGAATTCGATTATTGGTCTC
TAAGCTTACTTTTTCTTTTTTGCCTGGCCGGCCTTTTTCGTGGCCGCCGGCCTTTTGTCGCCTCCCAGCT
GAGACAGGTCGATCCGTGTCTCGTACAGGCCGGTGATGCTCTGGTGGATCAGGGTGGCGTCCAGCACCTC
TTTGGTGCTGGTGTACCTCTTCCGGTCGATGGTGGTGTCAAAGTACTTGAAGGCGGCAGGGGCTCCCAGA
TTGGTCAGGGTAAACAGGTGGATGATATTCTCGGCCTGCTCTCTGATGGGCTTATCCCGGTGCTTGTTGT
AGGCGGACAGCACTTTGTCCAGATTAGCGTCGGCCAGGATCACTCTCTTGGAGAACTCGCTGATCTGCTC
GATGATCTCGTCCAGGTAGTGCTTGTGCTGTTCCACAAACAGCTGTTTCTGCTCATTATCCTCGGGGGAG
CCCTTCAGCTTCTCATAGTGGCTGGCCAGGTACAGGAAGTTCACATATTTGGAGGGCAGGGCCAGTTCGT
TTCCCTTCTGCAGTTCGCCGGCAGAGGCCAGCATTCTCTTCCGGCCGTTTTCCAGCTCGAACAGGGAGTA
CTTAGGCAGCTTGATGATCAGGTCCTTTTTCACTTCTTTGTAGCCCTTGGCTTCCAGAAAGTCGATGGGA
TTCTTCTCGAAGCTGCTTCTTTCCATGATGGTGATCCCCAGCAGCTCTTTCACACTCTTCAGTTTCTTGG
ACTTGCCCTTTTCCACTTTGGCCACCACCAGCACAGAATAGGCCACGGTGGGGCTGTCGAAGCCGCCGTA
CTTCTTAGGGTCCCAGTCCTTCTTTCTGGCGATCAGCTTATCGCTGTTCCTCTTGGGCAGGATAGACTCT
TTGCTGAAGCCGCCTGTCTGCACCTCGGTCTTTTTCACGATATTCACTTGGGGCATGCTCAGCACTTTCC
GCACGGTGGCAAAATCCCGGCCCTTATCCCACACGATCTCCCCGGTTTCGCCGTTTGTCTCGATCAGAGG
CCGCTTCCGGATCTCGCCGTTGGCCAGGGTAATCTCGGTCTTGAAAAAGTTCATGATGTTGCTGTAGAAG
AAGTACTTGGCGGTAGCCTTGCCGATTTCCTGCTCGCTCTTGGCGATCATCTTCCGCACGTCGTACACCT
TGTAGTCGCCGTACACGAACTCGCTTTCCAGCTTAGGGTACTTTTTGATCAGGGCGGTTCCCACGACGGC
GTTCAGGTAGGCGTCGTGGGCGTGGTGGTAGTTGTTGATCTCGCGCACTTTGTAAAACTGGAAATCCTTC
CGGAAATCGGACACCAGCTTGGACTTCAGGGTGATCACTTTCACTTCCCGGATCAGCTTGTCATTCTCGT
CGTACTTAGTGTTCATCCGGGAGTCCAGGATCTGTGCCACGTGCTTTGTGATCTGCCGGGTTTCCACCAG
CTGTCTCTTGATGAAGCCGGCCTTATCCAGTTCGCTCAGGCCGCCTCTCTCGGCCTTGGTCAGATTGTCG
AACTTTCTCTGGGTAATCAGCTTGGCGTTCAGCAGCTGCCGCCAGTAGTTCTTCATCTTCTTCACGACCT
CTTCGGAGGGCACGTTGTCGCTCTTGCCCCGGTTCTTGTCGCTTCTGGTCAGCACCTTGTTGTCGATGGA
GTCGTCCTTCAGAAAGCTCTGAGGCACGATATGGTCCACATCGTAGTCGGACAGCCGGTTGATGTCCAGT
TCCTGGTCCACGTACATATCCCGCCCATTCTGCAGGTAGTACAGGTACAGCTTCTCGTTCTGCAGCTGGG
TGTTTTCCACGGGGTGTTCTTTCAGGATCTGGCTGCCCAGCTCTTTGATGCCCTCTTCGATCCGCTTCAT
TCTCTCGCGGCTGTTCTTCTGTCCCTTCTGGGTGGTCTGGTTCTCTCTGGCCATTTCGATCACGATGTTC
TCGGGCTTGTGCCGGCCCATCACTTTCACGAGCTCGTCCACCACCTTCACTGTCTGCAGGATGCCCTTCT
TAATGGCGGGGCTGCCGGCCAGATTGGCAATGTGCTCGTGCAGGCTATCGCCCTGGCCGGACACCTGGGC
TTTCTGGATGTCCTCTTTAAAGGTCAGGCTGTCGTCGTGGATCAGCTGCATGAAGTTTCTGTTGGCGAAG
CCGTCGGACTTCAGGAAATCCAGGATTGTCTTGCCGGACTGCTTGTCCCGGATGCCGTTGATCAGCTTCC
GGCTCAGCCTGCCCCAGCCGGTGTATCTCCGCCGCTTCAGCTGCTTCATCACTTTGTCGTCGAACAGGTG
GGCATAGGTTTTCAGCCGTTCCTCGATCATCTCTCTGTCCTCAAACAGTGTCAGGGTCAGCACGATATCT
TCCAGAATGTCCTCGTTTTCCTCATTGTCCAGGAAGTCCTTGTCCTTGATAATTTTCAGCAGATCGTGGT
ATGTGCCCAGGGAGGCGTTGAACCGATCTTCCACGCCGGAGATTTCCACGGAGTCGAAGCACTCGATTTT
CTTGAAGTAGTCCTCTTTCAGCTGCTTCACGGTCACTTTCCGGTTGGTCTTGAACAGCAGGTCCACGATG
GCCTTTTTCTGCTCGCCGCTCAGGAAGGCGGGCTTTCTCATTCCCTCGGTCACGTATTTCACTTTGGTCA
GCTCGTTATACACGGTGAAGTACTCGTACAGCAGGCTGTGCTTGGGCAGCACCTTCTCGTTGGGCAGGTT
CTTATCGAAGTTGGTCATCCGCTCGATGAAGCTCTGGGCGGAAGCGCCCTTGTCCACCACTTCCTCGAAG
TTCCAGGGGGTGATGGTTTCCTCGCTCTTTCTGGTCATCCAGGCGAATCTGCTGTTTCCCCTGGCCAGAG
GGCCCACGTAGTAGGGGATGCGGAAGGTCAGGATCTTCTCGATCTTTTCCCGGTTGTCCTTCAGGAATGG
GTAAAAATCTTCCTGCCGCCGCAGAATGGCGTGCAGCTCTCCCAGGTGGATCTGGTGGGGGATGCTGCCG
TTGTCGAAGGTCCGCTGCTTCCGCAGCAGGTCCTCTCTGTTCAGCTTCACGAGCAGTTCCTCGGTGCCGT
CCATCTTTTCCAGGATGGGCTTGATGAACTTGTAGAACTCTTCCTGGCTGGCTCCGCCGTCAATGTAGCC
GGCGTAGCCGTTCTTGCTCTGGTCGAAGAAAATCTCTTTGTACTTCTCAGGCAGCTGCTGCCGCACGAGA
GCTTTCAGCAGGGTCAGGTCCTGGTGGTGCTCGTCGTATCTCTTGATCATAGAGGCGCTCAGGGGGGCCT
TGGTGATCTCGGTGTTCACTCTCAGGATGTCGCTCAGCAGGATGGCGTCGGACAGGTTCTTGGCGGCCAG
AAACAGGTCGGCGTACTGGTCGCCGATCTGGGCCAGCAGGTTGTCCAGGTCGTCGTCGTAGGTGTCCTTG
CTCAGCTGCAGTTTGGCATCCTCGGCCAGGTCGAAGTTGCTCTTGAAGTTGGGGGTCAGGCCCAGGCTCA
GGGCAATCAGGTTTCCGAACAGGCCATTCTTCTTCTCGCCGGGCAGCTGGGCGATCAGATTTTCCAGCCG
TCTGCTCTTGCTCAGTCTGGCAGACAGGATGGCCTTGGCGTCCACGCCGCTGGCGTTGATGGGGTTTTCC
TCGAACAGCTGGTTGTAGGTCTGCACCAGCTGGATGAACAGCTTGTCCACGTCGCTGTTGTCGGGGTTCA
GGTCGCCCTCGATCAGGAAGTGGCCCCGGAACTTGATCATGTGGGCCAGGGCCAGATAGATCAGCCGCAG
GTCGGCCTTGTCGGTGCTGTCCACCAGTTTCTTTCTCAGGTGGTAGATGGTGGGGTACTTCTCGTGGTAG
GCCACCTCGTCCACGATGTTGCCGAAGATGGGGTGCCGCTCGTGCTTCTTATCCTCTTCCACCAGGAAGG
ACTCTTCCAGTCTGTGGAAGAAGCTGTCGTCCACCTTGGCCATCTCGTTGCTGAAGATCTCTTGCAGATA
GCAGATCCGGTTCTTCCGTCTGGTGTATCTTCTTCTGGCGGTTCTCTTCAGCCGGGTGGCCTCGGCTGTT
TCGCCGCTGTCGAACAGCAGGGCTCCGATCAGGTTCTTCTTGATGCTGTGCCGGTCGGTGTTGCCCAGCA
CCTTGAATTTCTTGCTGGGCACCTTGTACTCGTCGGTGATCACGGCCCAGCCCACAGAGTTGGTGCCGAT
GTCCAGGCCGATGCTGTACTTCTTGTCGGCTGCTGGGACTCCGTGGATACCGACCTTCCGCTTCTTCTTT
GGGGCCATTTGAGACCATTAATCACTAGTGAATTCGCGGCCGCCTGCAGGTCGACCATATGGGAGAGCTC
CCAACGCGTTGGATGCATAGCTTGAGTATTCTATAGTGTCACCTAAATAGCTTGGCGTAATCATGGTCAT
AGCTGTTTCCTGTGTGAAATTGTTATCCGCTCACAATTCCACACAACATACGAGCCGGAAGCATAAAGTG
TAAAGCCTGGGGTGCCTAATGAGTGAGCTAACTCACATTAATTGCGTTGCGCTCACTGCCCGCTTTCCAG
TCGGGAAACCTGTCGTGCCAGCTGCATTAATGAATCGGCCAACGCGCGGGGAGAGGCGGTTTGCGTATTG
GGCGCTCTTCCGCTTCCTCGCTCACTGACTCGCTGCGCTCGGTCGTTCGGCTGCGGCGAGCGGTATCAGC
TCACTCAAAGGCGGTAATACGGTTATCCACAGAATCAGGGGATAACGCAGGAAAGAACATGTGAGCAAAA
GGCCAGCAAAAGGCCAGGAACCGTAAAAAGGCCGCGTTGCTGGCGTTTTTCCATAGGCTCCGCCCCCCTG
ACGAGCATCACAAAAATCGACGCTCAAGTCAGAGGTGGCGAAACCCGACAGGACTATAAAGATACCAGGC
GTTTCCCCCTGGAAGCTCCCTCGTGCGCTCTCCTGTTCCGACCCTGCCGCTTACCGGATACCTGTCCGCC
TTTCTCCCTTCGGGAAGCGTGGCGCTTTCTCATAGCTCACGCTGTAGGTATCTCAGTTCGGTGTAGGTCG
TTCGCTCCAAGCTGGGCTGTGTGCACGAACCCCCCGTTCAGCCCGACCGCTGCGCCTTATCCGGTAACTA
TCGTCTTGAGTCCAACCCGGTAAGACACGACTTATCGCCACTGGCAGCAGCCACTGGTAACAGGATTAGC
AGAGCGAGGTATGTAGGCGGTGCTACAGAGTTCTTGAAGTGGTGGCCTAACTACGGCTACACTAGAAGAA
CAGTATTTGGTATCTGCGCTCTGCTGAAGCCAGTTACCTTCGGAAAAAGAGTTGGTAGCTCTTGATCCGG
CAAACAAACCACCGCTGGTAGCGGTGGTTTTTTTGTTTGCAAGCAGCAGATTACGCGCAGAAAAAAAGGA
TCTCAAGAAGATCCTTTGATCTTTTCTACGGGGTCTGACGCTCAGTGGAACGAAAACTCACGTTAAGGGA
TTTTGGTCATGAGATTATCAAAAAGGATCTTCACCTAGATCCTTTTAAATTAAAAATGAAGTTTTAAATC
AATCTAAAGTATATATGAGTAAACTTGGTCTGACAGTTACCAATGCTTAATCAGTGAGGCACCTATCTCA
GCGATCTGTCTATTTCGTTCATCCATAGTTGCCTGACTCCCCGTCGTGTAGATAACTACGATACGGGAGG
GCTTACCATCTGGCCCCAGTGCTGCAATGATACCGCGAGACCCACGCTCACCGGCTCCAGATTTATCAGC
AATAAACCAGCCAGCCGGAAGGGCCGAGCGCAGAAGTGGTCCTGCAACTTTATCCGCCTCCATCCAGTCT
ATTAATTGTTGCCGGGAAGCTAGAGTAAGTAGTTCGCCAGTTAATAGTTTGCGCAACGTTGTTGCCATTG
CTACAGGCATCGTGGTGTCACGCTCGTCGTTTGGTATGGCTTCATTCAGCTCCGGTTCCCAACGATCAAG
GCGAGTTACATGATCCCCCATGTTGTGCAAAAAAGCGGTTAGCTCCTTCGGTCCTCCGATCGTTGTCAGA
AGTAAGTTGGCCGCAGTGTTATCACTCATGGTTATGGCAGCACTGCATAATTCTCTTACTGTCATGCCAT
CCGTAAGATGCTTTTCTGTGACTGGTGAGTACTCAACCAAGTCATTCTGAGAATAGTGTATGCGGCGACC
GAGTTGCTCTTGCCCGGCGTCAATACGGGATAATACCGCGCCACATAGCAGAACTTTAAAAGTGCTCATC
ATTGGAAAACGTTCTTCGGGGCGAAAACTCTCAAGGATCTTACCGCTGTTGAGATCCAGTTCGATGTAAC
CCACTCGTGCACCCAACTGATCTTCAGCATCTTTTACTTTCACCAGCGTTTCTGGGTGAGCAAAAACAGG
AAGGCAAAATGCCGCAAAAAAGGGAATAAGGGCGACACGGAAATGTTGAATACTCATACTCTTCCTTTTT
CAATATTATTGAAGCATTTATCAGGGTTATTGTCTCATGAGCGGATACATATTTGAATGTATTTAGAAAA
ATAAACAAATAGGGGTTCCGCGCACATTTCCCCGAAAAGTGCCACCTGATGCGGTGTGAAATACCGCACA
GATGCGTAAGGAGAAAATACCGCATCAGGAAATTGTAAGCGTTAATATTTTGTTAAAATTCGCGTTAAAT
TTTTGTTAAATCAGCTCATTTTTTAACCAATAGGCCGAAATCGGCAAAATCCCTTATAAATCAAAAGAAT
AGACCGAGATAGGGT
[37 nt withheld, positions 6736-6772]
AAAGAACGTGGACTCCAACGTCAAAGG
[49 nt withheld, positions 6800-6848]
T
[91 nt withheld, positions 6850-6940]
G
[124 nt withheld, positions 6942-7065]
CCATTCGCCATTCAGGCTGCGCAACTGTTGGGAAGGGCGATCGGTGCGGGCCTCTTCGCTATTACGCCAG
CTGGCGAAAGGGGGATGTGCTGCAAGGCGATTAAGTTGGGTAACGCCAGGGTTTTCCCAGTCACGACGTT
GTAAAACGACGGCCAGTGAATTGTAATACGACTCACTATA
Features (pLannotate 1.2.2; 16 found; start..end, strand, type, name):
     79..126     -  CDS            nucleoplasmin NLS: bipartite nuclear localization signal from nucleoplasmin
    127..2625    -  CDS            Cas9(C): C-terminal portion of Streptococcus pyogenes Cas9 (Zetsche et al., 2015)
   2626..4227    -  CDS            Cas9(N): N-terminal portion of Streptococcus pyogenes Cas9 (Zetsche et al., 2015)
   4296..4358    -  CDS            VESPI_VESMG (fragment): Experimental evidence at protein level: Swiss-Prot protein existence level 1. Shows contractile activity on isolated ileum smooth muscle. From Vespa magnifica (Hornet).
   4370..4388    -  promoter       SP6 promoter: promoter for bacteriophage SP6 RNA polymerase
   4430..4446    -  protein_bind   lac operator: The lac repressor binds to the lac operator to inhibit transcription in E. coli. This inhibition can be relieved by adding lactose or isopropyl-β-D-thiogalactopyranoside (IPTG). lac repressor encoded by lacI
   4454..4484    -  promoter       lac promoter: promoter for the E. coli lac operon
   4499..4520    -  protein_bind   CAP binding site: CAP binding activates transcription in the presence of cAMP. E. coli catabolite activator protein
   4533..4625    -  CDS            lacI (fragment): lac repressor; lacI; The lac repressor binds to the lac operator to inhibit transcription in E. coli. This inhibition can be relieved by adding lactose or isopropyl-β-D-thiogalactopyranoside (IPTG).
   4808..5396    -  rep_origin     ori: high-copy-number ColE1/pMB1/pBR322/pUC origin of replication
   5567..6427    -  CDS            AmpR: β-lactamase; bla; confers resistance to ampicillin, carbenicillin, and related antibiotics
   6428..6532    -  promoter       AmpR promoter: bla
   6559..6609    +  misc_feature   bom (fragment): basis of mobility region from pBR322
   6637..7065    -  rep_origin     f1 ori (sequence partly withheld): f1 bacteriophage origin of replication; arrow indicates direction of (+) strand synthesis
   7069..7226    -  CDS            lacZα (fragment): LacZα fragment of β-galactosidase; lacZ fragment
   7229..2       +  promoter       T7 promoter (across the origin): promoter for bacteriophage T7 RNA polymerase
