[The description below was written by a language model from this plasmid's Addgene catalogue record and pLannotate feature annotations shown in this document.]
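Description:
pGEM-T Easy-Cas9-nls-CDS1 is a level 0 part plasmid for the MoClo Golden Gate modular cloning system, carrying a Cas9 coding sequence formatted for the CDS1 position. It is built on the pGEM-T Easy cloning backbone (about 3 kb) with an insert of roughly 4.2 kb, giving a 7,245 bp plasmid. It is propagated in E. coli through a high-copy ColE1/pUC-type origin and selected with ampicillin via the β-lactamase gene and its native promoter. The backbone also contributes an f1 phage origin, flanking T7 and SP6 phage promoters, and the lac promoter/operator with an interrupted lacZα fragment, which are remnants of the blue/white screening cloning site into which the insert was placed.

The annotated payload is the Streptococcus pyogenes Cas9 open reading frame, which the annotation software reports as contiguous N-terminal and C-terminal portions that together form one continuous coding region. It is followed at the C-terminus by the bipartite nucleoplasmin nuclear localization signal, which directs the nuclease to the nucleus in eukaryotic cells. A short match to a hornet peptide next to the insert is most likely a spurious annotation hit. No eukaryotic promoter or terminator is annotated, consistent with a level 0 module: the part is not meant to be expressed from this plasmid, but to be released by type IIS restriction and assembled with promoter and terminator modules into a higher-level transcription unit. The associated publication describes an open-source CRISPR/Cas9 strategy for multi-site genome editing in the poplar hybrid Populus tremula x alba, for which this plasmid supplies the nuclease coding part.
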