Addgene plasmid #160231: pGEM-T Easy-Cas9-nls-CDS1
Purpose: Cas9-nuclear localization, level 0 of MoClo Golden Gate position CDS1
Depositing lab: Matias Kirst. Depositing organization: University of Florida. Publication: Simple, efficient and open-source CRISPR/Cas9 strategy for multi-site genome editing in Populus tremula x alba. Triozzi P, Schmidt HW, Dervinis C, Kirst M, Conde D. Tree Physiol. 2021 May 7. pii: 6270869. doi: 10.1093/treephys/tpab066. PubMed 33960379.
Backbone
  Vector backbone: pGEMT -Easy
  Backbone size w/o insert (bp): 3015
  Total vector size (bp): 7245
  Vector type: level 0 of MoClo Golden Gate position CDS1
Growth in bacteria
  Bacterial resistance: Ampicillin, 100 μg/mL
  Growth temperature: 37°C
  Growth strain: DH5alpha
  Copy number: Unknown
Gene/Insert
  Gene/Insert name: Cas9-nuclear localization signal gene sequence, Golden Gate MoClo position CDS1
  Insert size (bp): 4199
  Cloning method: TOPO Cloning
  Sequencing primers: 5′ AATTCGATTATTGGTCTCTAAG; 3′ GGCCGCGAATTCACTAGTGAT
Terms and licenses: Academic/Nonprofit Terms; Industry Terms: Not Available to Industry
How to cite: pGEM-T Easy-Cas9-nls-CDS1 was a gift from Matias Kirst (Addgene plasmid # 160231 ; http://n2t.net/addgene:160231 ; RRID:Addgene_160231)
